>Addgene plasmid #172152 | pJH224 | addgene full sequence | sequence record 338828 | Addgene NGS Result
GGGGAATTGTGAGCGGATAACAATTCCCCTGTAGAAATAATTTTGTTTAACTTTAATAAGGAGATATACC
ATGGGCAGCAGCCATCACCATCATCACCACAGCCAGGATCCGAATTCGAGCTCGGCGCGCCTGCAGGTCG
ACAAGCTTGCGGCCGCATAATGCTTAAGTCGAACAGAAAGTAATCGTATTGTACACGGCCGCATAATCGA
AATTAATACGACTCACTATAGGGGAATTGTGAGCGGATAACAATTCCCCATCTTAGTATATTAGTTAAGT
ATAAGAAGGAGATGATGGGCAGCAGCATGTCGGACTCAGAAGTCAATCAAGAAGCTAAGCCAGAGGTCAA
GCCAGAAGTCAAGCCTGAGACTCACATCAATTTAAAGGTGTCCGATGGGTCTTCAGAGATCTTCTTCAAG
ATCAAAAAGACCACTCCTTTAAGAAGGCTGATGGAAGCGTTCGCTAAAAGACAGGGTAAGGAAATGGACT
CCTTAAGATTCTTGTACGACGGTATTAGAATTCAAGCTGATCAGACCCCTGAAGATTTGGACATGGAGGA
TAACGATATTATTGAGGCTCACAGAGAACAGATTGGTGGTCATATGATTAAGAAGATGGCGACTGAAGAT
CTGGATCGTTTTGGCGAAAAAATTATTGAAGGATTTCAGTTATCTGACGACGATTTACGCGCTTTGCTTA
GCCTGGAATCGGAAGAAGAATTGGAAAAGCTGTATTACGTCGCACGTAAAGTACGCAACCATTACTTTGG
AAATCGCGTATTCCTGAGCTGTTTTATCTACTTCAGCACATACTGCAAAAACCAATGTGCGTTTTGCTAT
TATAACTGCAAAAACGAGATTAACCGCTATCGTTTGTCCCGCGAAGAAATCAAAGAGACTTGCAAGGCCC
TTAAAGGTGCGGGTTTCCATATGATTGATCTGACTATGGGGGAGGATCCCTATTATTACGAGGAACCTGA
TCGCTTCGTGGAGCTGGTCCAAATGGTTAAGAATGAGCTTGGACTTCCAATCATGATTTCGCCAGGAGTA
ATGGATAATGCTACCCTTTTAAAAGCACGCGAAAAGGGAGCTAATTTCTTCGCCTTATATCAAGAAACCT
ATGATCAAAAGTTGTACAAGAAGTTGCGCGTAGGTCAGTCGTTCAAGGGGCGCTACAATACTCGTCGTTT
TGCTAAAGAACAAGGGTATTGCATTGAAGACGGTATCTTAACGGGAGTCGGGAACGATATCGAGTCAACG
ATCAAATCTTTACGCGGCATGAAATCAAATGATCCCGACATGGTTCGCGTGATGACTTTCTTACCCCAGG
AAGGAACTCCCCTTGAGCGTTTTAAGGAAAATAGTAACCTGAGCGAACTGAAAATCATTGCAATCTTGCG
TCTGATCTTTCCGAAGTGCTTAATCCCCGCGTCGTTGGACCTGGAAGGGATCGACGGGATGGTACACCGT
CTTAACGCAGGTGCTAATATCGTGACTAGCATCCTTCCTAGTGATTCAAAACTTGAGGGAGTTGCTAACT
ACGATCGTGACCTGGAAGAGCGCGACCGCGACATTAAAAGCGTCATCAAGCGCCTTGAGGGAATGGGCAT
GGAACCAGCGCCACAGGCGGAATTCGAGACTGTACTGCGCTGCTAATAAGGAGGAAAAATGAAAACCATC
TGCCTGATTGGTGGTAAATTGCAGGGTTTTGAGGCCGCGTATCTGTCTAAAAAAGCCGATATGAAAGTAG
TGGTTATCGACAAGAACCCCCAAGCTCTTATCCGCAATTACGCAGACGAGTTTCATTGTTTTGATGTTAT
CAAGGAACCAGAGAAACTTCTTGAAATCAGCAAAAATGTAGACGCTATCTTGCCCGTCAACGAAAACTTA
GAATGTATTAAATTCTTAAGTAGTGTAAAAGAGGAATTTTCTTGCCCAGTACTGTTCGATTTTGAGGCTT
ACCGCATCTCGCGCGATAAGAAGAAATCGAAAGAGTATTTCCGTTCCATCGGCATTCCGACACCGCAAGA
CAAACCTGGTCGTCCTCCATACTTCGTTAAGCCACCGTGCGAAAGCTCGTCGGTTGGTGCTCGCATTATC
TACGATGAAGAAGAACTGGGAGAATTGGAGCCCGGCATGCTGGTAGAAGAGTATGTGGAAGGTGAGGTTA
TTTCACTTGAAGTAATCGGGGACGGTACCCACTTTGCAGTTGTTAAAGAGACACTTATTCACATCGACCG
CACCTATGACTGCCATATGGTAACTCCCCTGCCATCTGATTTGTCTTTCCGTGAGATCAGCTATTCTTTA
GCGGCCAACCTGCCTTTGAAGGGGATCATGGACGTTGAAGCAATTTCGGGCCCGCAAGGTTTGAAGGTCA
TTGAAATTGATTCACGTTTCCCCTCCCAGACCCCCACAGCCGTGTATTATTCGTCGGGAGTGAATTTAAT
TGAGCTGTTGTTTCGTGCCTTTGGAGAAGGGGTGGAGGAAGTTAAAACCCTTCCAGAGGACCGCTACTGT
ATCTACGAGCACCTGATGCTTGCAGAAAATGGGGCCCTGATCCCAGTAGGTGAGCAGGTTCTGTCGATGG
GGAATGACTATGGGAAATACTATGAAGAACCAGGAATTGAAATCTTTTTATGTCGCGGAGAGGACCCCGT
GTTTACGCTTGTCTTTTGGGGAAAGGACCGTGAGGAAGCCGAAAACAAAAAGCGCACTGGTTTGCTGATT
TTGAAGGACCGCTTCGGGGCAGCCGTTTAAAATGGCAAAAATCGGATAAGAATAAAAATTTGCCCAAAGT
AAAATTTGTTTAAAACAGAAAAAGGAGATAAAAAATGGCTTTGTTGACTCCCGAGGACCTGGAGAACATT
AACCGTCAACTTCACGAAGCCGATTCTACGGTACGTCGTGTGACTGGGTTAGATATCAAGGGAGTTTGTA
AAGATTTCTATGGGACTACTCCATGCTGTGAGAAGGTCGGTATCGTCCCGGTAACTAGTGGCAACGGCAT
CATTGGCAACTTTTCTGAAAGTCTTCGTGCGATCACTGAGTACTTTGGATTTGACTCATTCGTGACGACC
ATGCCAGACGTTAGTGGCTACTATGAGGCGGTCCGTAATGGAGCACAAATTATTCTTATGGCAGATGATA
ATACGTTTCTTGCACACAATTTAAAGAACGGCAAGATCGCTAATAATCAACCGTGTACCGGAATTATCTA
CGCGGAGATCGCCTCGCGCTATATGAAAGCCGATTCCAAAGATGTGCTTGCCGTCGGGCTTGGAAAAGTG
GGGTTTCCAGGCGCTGCACATTTGGTTAATAAGGGGTTTCGTGTGTATGGGTACGACGCGGATAAGGCGT
TGTTAGAAAAGACTGTATCAGACCTTGGGATCACACCTTTCGAGCCTGAGAATCCCCGTCGCTTCTCAAT
CATTTTTGAGGCGACCCCGTGTGCTGATACAGTACCAGAGTCTGTCATCAGCGACAATTGTGTCATCTCT
ACGCCCGGTATCCCTTGCGCGATCAGCCGTGAACTTCAAGAAAAATACGGGGTGGAGTTGATTATGGAAC
CTCTGGGTATTGGAACTGCTTCTATGCTGTATAGCATTTTGTAAATATACATATGGCAGATCTCAATTGG
ATATCGGCCGGCCACGCGATCGCTGACGTCGGTACCCTCGAGTCTGGTAAAGAAACCGCTGCTGCGAAAT
TTGAACGCCAGCACATGGACTCGTCTACTAGCGCAGCTTAATTAACCTAGGCTGCTGCCACCGCTGAGCA
ATAACTAGCATAACCCCTTGGGGCCTCTAAACGGGTCTTGAGGGGTTTTTTGCTGAAACCTCAGGCATTT
GAGAAGCACACGGTCACACTGCTTCCGGTAGTCAATAAACCGGTAAACCAGCAATAGACATAAGCGGCTA
TTTAACGACCCTGCCCTGAACCGACGACCGGGTCATCGTGGCCGGATCTTGCGGCCCCTCGGCTTGAACG
AATTGTTAGACATTATTTGCCGACTACCTTGGTGATCTCGCCTTTCACGTAGTGGACAAATTCTTCCAAC
TGATCTGCGCGCGAGGCCAAGCGATCTTCTTCTTGTCCAAGATAAGCCTGTCTAGCTTCAAGTATGACGG
GCTGATACTGGGCCGGCAGGCGCTCCATTGCCCAGTCGGCAGCGACATCCTTCGGCGCGATTTTGCCGGT
TACTGCGCTGTACCAAATGCGGGACAACGTAAGCACTACATTTCGCTCATCGCCAGCCCAGTCGGGCGGC
GAGTTCCATAGCGTTAAGGTTTCATTTAGCGCCTCAAATAGATCCTGTTCAGGAACCGGATCAAAGAGTT
CCTCCGCCGCTGGACCTACCAAGGCAACGCTATGTTCTCTTGCTTTTGTCAGCAAGATAGCCAGATCAAT
GTCGATCGTGGCTGGCTCGAAGATACCTGCAAGAATGTCATTGCGCTGCCATTCTCCAAATTGCAGTTCG
CGCTTAGCTGGATAACGCCACGGAATGATGTCGTCGTGCACAACAATGGTGACTTCTACAGCGCGGAGAA
TCTCGCTCTCTCCAGGGGAAGCCGAAGTTTCCAAAAGGTCGTTGATCAAAGCTCGCCGCGTTGTTTCATC
AAGCCTTACGGTCACCGTAACCAGCAAATCAATATCACTGTGTGGCTTCAGGCCGCCATCCACTGCGGAG
CCGTACAAATGTACGGCCAGCAACGTCGGTTCGAGATGGCGCTCGATGACGCCAACTACCTCTGATAGTT
GAGTCGATACTTCGGCGATCACCGCTTCCCTCATACTCTTCCTTTTTCAATATTATTGAAGCATTTATCA
GGGTTATTGTCTCATGAGCGGATACATATTTGAATGTATTTAGAAAAATAAACAAATAGCTAGCTCACTC
GGTCGCTACGCTCCGGGCGTGAGACTGCGGCGGGCGCTGCGGACACATACAAAGTTACCCACAGATTCCG
TGGATAAGCAGGGGACTAACATGTGAGGCAAAACAGCAGGGCCGCGCCGGTGGCGTTTTTCCATAGGCTC
CGCCCTCCTGCCAGAGTTCACATAAACAGACGCTTTTCCGGTGCATCTGTGGGAGCCGTGAGGCTCAACC
ATGAATCTGACAGTACGGGCGAAACCCGACAGGACTTAAAGATCCCCACCGTTTCCGGCGGGTCGCTCCC
TCTTGCGCTCTCCTGTTCCGACCCTGCCGTTTACCGGATACCTGTTCCGCCTTTCTCCCTTACGGGAAGT
GTGGCGCTTTCTCATAGCTCACACACTGGTATCTCGGCTCGGTGTAGGTCGTTCGCTCCAAGCTGGGCTG
TAAGCAAGAACTCCCCGTTCAGCCCGACTGCTGCGCCTTATCCGGTAACTGTTCACTTGAGTCCAACCCG
GAAAAGCACGGTAAAACGCCACTGGCAGCAGCCATTGGTAACTGGGAGTTCGCAGAGGATTTGTTTAGCT
AAACACGCGGTTGCTCTTGAAGTGTGCGCCAAAGTCCGGCTACACTGGAAGGACAGATTTGGTTGCTGTG
CTCTGCGAAAGCCAGTTACCACGGTTAAGCAGTTCCCCAACTGACTTAACCTTCGATCAAACCACCTCCC
CAGGTGGTTTTTTCGTTTACAGGGCAAAAGATTACGCGCAGAAAAAAAGGATCTCAAGAAGATCCTTTGA
TCTTTTCTACTGAACCGCTCTAGATTTCAGTGCAATTTATCTCTTCAAATGTAGCACCTGAAGTCAGCCC
CATACGATATAAGTTGTAATTCTCATGTTAGTCATGCCCCGCGCCCACCGGAAGGAGCTGACTGGGTTGA
AGGCTCTCAAGGGCATCGGTCGAGATCCCGGTGCCTAATGAGTGAGCTAACTTACATTAATTGCGTTGCG
CTCACTGCCCGCTTTCCAGTCGGGAAACCTGTCGTGCCAGCTGCATTAATGAATCGGCCAACGCGCGGGG
AGAGGCGGTTTGCGTATTGGGCGCCAGGGTGGTTTTTCTTTTCACCAGTGAGACGGGCAACAGCTGATTG
CCCTTCACCGCCTGGCCCTGAGAGAGTTGCAGCAAGCGGTCCACGCTGGTTTGCCCCAGCAGGCGAAAAT
CCTGTTTGATGGTGGTTAACGGCGGGATATAACATGAGCTGTCTTCGGTATCGTCGTATCCCACTACCGA
GATGTCCGCACCAACGCGCAGCCCGGACTCGGTAATGGCGCGCATTGCGCCCAGCGCCATCTGATCGTTG
GCAACCAGCATCGCAGTGGGAACGATGCCCTCATTCAGCATTTGCATGGTTTGTTGAAAACCGGACATGG
CACTCCAGTCGCCTTCCCGTTCCGCTATCGGCTGAATTTGATTGCGAGTGAGATATTTATGCCAGCCAGC
CAGACGCAGACGCGCCGAGACAGAACTTAATGGGCCCGCTAACAGCGCGATTTGCTGGTGACCCAATGCG
ACCAGATGCTCCACGCCCAGTCGCGTACCGTCTTCATGGGAGAAAATAATACTGTTGATGGGTGTCTGGT
CAGAGACATCAAGAAATAACGCCGGAACATTAGTGCAGGCAGCTTCCACAGCAATGGCATCCTGGTCATC
CAGCGGATAGTTAATGATCAGCCCACTGACGCGTTGCGCGAGAAGATTGTGCACCGCCGCTTTACAGGCT
TCGACGCCGCTTCGTTCTACCATCGACACCACCACGCTGGCACCCAGTTGATCGGCGCGAGATTTAATCG
CCGCGACAATTTGCGACGGCGCGTGCAGGGCCAGACTGGAGGTGGCAACGCCAATCAGCAACGACTGTTT
GCCCGCCAGTTGTTGTGCCACGCGGTTGGGAATGTAATTCAGCTCCGCCATCGCCGCTTCCACTTTTTCC
CGCGTTTTCGCAGAAACGTGGCTGGCCTGGTTCACCACGCGGGAAACGGTCTGATAAGAGACACCGGCAT
ACTCTGCGACATCGTATAACGTTACTGGTTTCACATTCACCACCCTGAATTGACTCTCTTCCGGGCGCTA
TCATGCCATACCGCGAAAGGTTTTGCGCCATTCGATGGTGTCCGGGATCTCGACGCTCTCCCTTATGCGA
CTCCTGCATTAGGAAATTAATACGACTCACTATA
Features (pLannotate 1.2.2; 20 found; start..end, strand, type, name):
      3..27      +  protein_bind   lac operator: The lac repressor binds to the lac operator to inhibit transcription in E. coli. This inhibition can be relieved by adding lactose or isopropyl-β-D-thiogalactopyranoside (IPTG). lac repressor encoded by lacI
     42..64      +  RBS            RBS: efficient ribosome binding site from bacteriophage T7 gene 10 (Olins and Rangwala, 1989)
    214..232     +  promoter       T7 promoter: promoter for bacteriophage T7 RNA polymerase
    233..257     +  protein_bind   lac operator: The lac repressor binds to the lac operator to inhibit transcription in E. coli. This inhibition can be relieved by adding lactose or isopropyl-β-D-thiogalactopyranoside (IPTG). lac repressor encoded by lacI
    307..600     +  CDS            SUMO: cleavable ubiquitin-like protein tag; S. cerevisiae SMT3 (truncated)
    604..1653    +  CDS            pylB: PYLB_METAC - Experimental evidence at protein level: Swiss-Prot protein existence level 1. Catalyzes the isomerization of L-lysine to (2R,3R)-3- methylornithine via a radical-based mechanism (Probable). Is required for the biosynthesis of pyrrolysine. From Methanosarcina acetivorans (strain ATCC 35395 / DSM 2834 / JCM 12185 / C2A).
   1669..2757    +  CDS            pylC: PYLC_METAC - Experimental evidence at protein level: Swiss-Prot protein existence level 1. Likely catalyzes the ATP-dependent ligation between (2R,3R)- 3-methylornithine and L-lysine, leading to (3R)-3-methyl-D-ornithyl-N6- L-lysine. Is required for the biosynthesis of pyrrolysine. From Methanosarcina acetivorans (strain ATCC 35395 / DSM 2834 / JCM 12185 / C2A).
   2835..3611    +  CDS            pylD: PYLD_METAC - Experimental evidence at protein level: Swiss-Prot protein existence level 1. Likely catalyzes the NAD(P)-dependent oxidative deamination of (3R)-3-methyl-D-ornithyl-N6-L-lysine, resulting in the formation of pyrrolysine after spontaneous dehydration and cyclization of the intermediate. Is required for the biosynthesis of pyrrolysine. From Methanosarcina acetivorans (strain ATCC 35395 / DSM 2834 / JCM 12185 / C2A).
   3689..3730    +  CDS            S-Tag (fragment): affinity and epitope tag derived from pancreatic ribonuclease A
   3760..3777    +  CDS            SET1 (fragment): solubility-enhancement tag derived from T7 phage gene 10B
   3785..3832    +  terminator     T7 terminator: transcription terminator for bacteriophage T7 RNA polymerase
   4003..4794    -  CDS            SmR: aminoglycoside adenylyltransferase (Murphy, 1985); aadA; confers resistance to spectinomycin and streptomycin
   4795..4886    -  promoter       AmpR promoter: bla
   4934..5672    -  rep_origin     CloDF13 ori: Plasmids containing the CloDF13 (CDF) origin of replication can be propagated in E. coli cells that contain additional plasmids with compatible origins.
   5769..5833    -  CDS            TcR (fragment): tetracycline efflux protein; tet; confers resistance to tetracycline
   5848..5869    -  protein_bind   CAP binding site: CAP binding activates transcription in the presence of cAMP. E. coli catabolite activator protein
   5882..6964    -  CDS            lacI: lac repressor; lacI; The lac repressor binds to the lac operator to inhibit transcription in E. coli. This inhibition can be relieved by adding lactose or isopropyl-β-D-thiogalactopyranoside (IPTG).
   6965..7042    -  promoter       lacI promoter: lacI
   7050..7085    -  CDS            TcR (fragment): tetracycline efflux protein; tet; confers resistance to tetracycline
   7088..2       +  promoter       T7 promoter (across the origin): promoter for bacteriophage T7 RNA polymerase
