[The description below was written by a language model from this plasmid's Addgene catalogue record and pLannotate feature annotations shown in this document.]
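Description:
pJH224 is a bacterial expression plasmid of about 7.1 kb that carries an evolved variant of the pyrrolysine biosynthesis operon pylBCD. The catalogue purpose line places it in a pCDF backbone, although the backbone field lists pBR322. The feature table supports the pCDF description: replication comes from the CloDF13 (CDF) origin, which is compatible with other common E. coli origins and so allows co-maintenance with additional plasmids. Only short tetracycline-resistance fragments hint at pBR322 ancestry. Selection is by spectinomycin through the aadA (SmR) gene, driven by an AmpR promoter. The plasmid also carries lacI under its own promoter.

The layout resembles a Duet-type vector with two T7 promoter/lac operator units. The first, spanning the sequence origin, is followed by a T7 gene 10 ribosome binding site but has no annotated coding sequence. The second drives the payload, which begins with a truncated yeast SMT3 (SUMO) sequence lying immediately upstream of pylB and apparently fused to it as an N-terminal tag. This is followed by pylC and pylD, with a T7 terminator downstream; the S-Tag and SET1 fragments before the terminator look like vector remnants. The three genes match those of Methanosarcina acetivorans and encode the enzymes that convert lysine to pyrrolysine via 3-methylornithine. This variant, designated 40C_sub-pop6, carries PylB substitutions N61S, E175K and E178K. Expression requires T7 RNA polymerase in the host and is repressed by LacI until induced with IPTG.

The plasmid comes from work that used phage-assisted non-continuous directed evolution to improve pyrrolysine biosynthesis. It likely serves to supply pyrrolysine in E. coli alongside compatible plasmids, though the record does not state any partner constructs.
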