Addgene plasmid #172152: pJH224
Purpose: pylBCD variant in pCDF backbone
Depositing lab: Matthew Bennett. Depositing organization: Rice University. Publication: Improved pyrrolysine biosynthesis through phage assisted non-continuous directed evolution of the complete pathway. Ho JML, Miller CA, Smith KA, Mattia JR, Bennett MR. Nat Commun. 2021 Jun 24;12(1):3914. doi: 10.1038/s41467-021-24183-9. PubMed 34168131.
Backbone
  Vector backbone: pBR322
  Vector type: Bacterial Expression
Growth in bacteria
  Bacterial resistance: Spectinomycin, 50 μg/mL
  Growth temperature: 37°C
  Growth strain: NEB Stable
  Copy number: High Copy
Gene/Insert
  Gene/Insert name: PT7/lac (pylBCD 40C_sub-pop6); LacI
  Species: Synthetic
  Mutation: PylB(N61S, E175K, E178K)
  Cloning method: Gibson Cloning
Terms and licenses: Academic/Nonprofit Terms; Industry Terms: Not Available to Industry
How to cite: pJH224 was a gift from Matthew Bennett (Addgene plasmid # 172152 ; http://n2t.net/addgene:172152 ; RRID:Addgene_172152)
